>Addgene plasmid #87311 | pUC19-P70a-3WJdB-T | addgene full sequence | sequence record 174712 | Addgene NGS Result
GACCTACACCGAACTGAGATACCTACAGCGTGAGCTATGAGAAAGCGCCACGCTTCCCGAAGGGAGAAAG
GCGGACAGGTATCCGGTAAGCGGCAGGGTCGGAACAGGAGAGCGCACGAGGGAGCTTCCAGGGGGAAACG
CCTGGTATCTTTATAGTCCTGTCGGGTTTCGCCACCTCTGACTTGAGCGTCGATTTTTGTGATGCTCGTC
AGGGGGGCGGAGCCTATGGAAAAACGCCAGCAACGCGGCCTTTTTACGGTTCCTGGCCTTTTGCTGGCCT
TTTGCTCACATGTTCTTTCCTGCGTTATCCCCTGATTCTGTGGATAACCGTATTACCGCCTTTGAGTGAG
CTGATACCGCTCGCCGCAGCCGAACGACCGAGCGCAGCGAGTCAGTGAGCGAGGAAGCGGAAGAGCGCCC
AATACGCAAACCGCCTCTCCCCGCGCGTTGGCCGATTCATTAATGCAGCTGGCACGACAGGTTTCCCGAC
TGGAAAGCGGGCAGTGAGCGCAACGCAATTAATGTGAGTTAGCTCACTCATTAGGCACCCCAGGCTTTAC
ACTTTATGCTTCCGGCTCGTATGTTGTGTGGAATTGTGAGCGGATAACAATTTCACACAGGAAACAGCTA
TGACCATGATTACGCCAAGCTTGCATGCCTGCAGGTCGACTCTAGACGATCCCGCGAAATTGAGCTAACA
CCGTGCGTGTTGACAATTTTACCTCTGGCGGTGATAATGGTTGCAGGACCCACATACTCTGATGATCCGA
GACGGTCGGGTCCAGATATTCGTATCTGTCGAGTAGAGTGTGGGCTCGGATCATTCATGGCAAGAGACGG
TCGGGTCCAGATATTCGTATCTGTCGAGTAGAGTGTGGGCTCTTGCCATGTGTATGTGGGTAGCATAACC
CCTTGGGGCCTCTAAACGGGTCTTGAGGGGTTTTTTGCCCGGGTACCGAGCTCGAATTCACTGGCCGTCG
TTTTACAACGTCGTGACTGGGAAAACCCTGGCGTTACCCAACTTAATCGCCTTGCAGCACATCCCCCTTT
CGCCAGCTGGCGTAATAGCGAAGAGGCCCGCACCGATCGCCCTTCCCAACAGTTGCGCAGCCTGAATGGC
GAATGGCGCCTGATGCGGTATTTTCTCCTTACGCATCTGTGCGGTATTTCACACCGCATATGGTGCACTC
TCAGTACAATCTGCTCTGATGCCGCATAGTTAAGCCAGCCCCGACACCCGCCAACACCCGCTGACGCGCC
CTGACGGGCTTGTCTGCTCCCGGCATCCGCTTACAGACAAGCTGTGACCGTCTCCGGGAGCTGCATGTGT
CAGAGGTTTTCACCGTCATCACCGAAACGCGCGAGACGAAAGGGCCTCGTGATACGCCTATTTTTATAGG
TTAATGTCATGATAATAATGGTTTCTTAGACGTCAGGTGGCACTTTTCGGGGAAATGTGCGCGGAACCCC
TATTTGTTTATTTTTCTAAATACATTCAAATATGTATCCGCTCATGAGACAATAACCCTGATAAATGCTT
CAATAATATTGAAAAAGGAAGAGTATGAGTATTCAACATTTCCGTGTCGCCCTTATTCCCTTTTTTGCGG
CATTTTGCCTTCCTGTTTTTGCTCACCCAGAAACGCTGGTGAAAGTAAAAGATGCTGAAGATCAGTTGGG
TGCACGAGTGGGTTACATCGAACTGGATCTCAACAGCGGTAAGATCCTTGAGAGTTTTCGCCCCGAAGAA
CGTTTTCCAATGATGAGCACTTTTAAAGTTCTGCTATGTGGCGCGGTATTATCCCGTATTGACGCCGGGC
AAGAGCAACTCGGTCGCCGCATACACTATTCTCAGAATGACTTGGTTGAGTACTCACCAGTCACAGAAAA
GCATCTTACGGATGGCATGACAGTAAGAGAATTATGCAGTGCTGCCATAACCATGAGTGATAACACTGCG
GCCAACTTACTTCTGACAACGATCGGAGGACCGAAGGAGCTAACCGCTTTTTTGCACAACATGGGGGATC
ATGTAACTCGCCTTGATCGTTGGGAACCGGAGCTGAATGAAGCCATACCAAACGACGAGCGTGACACCAC
GATGCCTGTAGCAATGGCAACAACGTTGCGCAAACTATTAACTGGCGAACTACTTACTCTAGCTTCCCGG
CAACAATTAATAGACTGGATGGAGGCGGATAAAGTTGCAGGACCACTTCTGCGCTCGGCCCTTCCGGCTG
GCTGGTTTATTGCTGATAAATCTGGAGCCGGTGAGCGTGGGTCTCGCGGTATCATTGCAGCACTGGGGCC
AGATGGTAAGCCCTCCCGTATCGTAGTTATCTACACGACGGGGAGTCAGGCAACTATGGATGAACGAAAT
AGACAGATCGCTGAGATAGGTGCCTCACTGATTAAGCATTGGTAACTGTCAGACCAAGTTTACTCATATA
TACTTTAGATTGATTTAAAACTTCATTTTTAATTTAAAAGGATCTAGGTGAAGATCCTTTTTGATAATCT
CATGACCAAAATCCCTTAACGTGAGTTTTCGTTCCACTGAGCGTCAGACCCCGTAGAAAAGATCAAAGGA
TCTTCTTGAGATCCTTTTTTTCTGCGCGTAATCTGCTGCTTGCAAACAAAAAAACCACCGCTACCAGCGG
TGGTTTGTTTGCCGGATCAAGAGCTACCAACTCTTTTTCCGAAGGTAACTGGCTTCAGCAGAGCGCAGAT
ACCAAATACTGTTCTTCTAGTGTAGCCGTAGTTAGGCCACCACTTCAAGAACTCTGTAGCACCGCCTACA
TACCTCGCTCTGCTAATCCTGTTACCAGTGGCTGCTGCCAGTGGCGATAAGTCGTGTCTTACCGGGTTGG
ACTCAAGACGATAGTTACCGGATAAGGCGCAGCGGTCGGGCTGAACGGGGGGTTCGTGCACACAGCCCAG
CTTGGAGCGAAC
Features (pLannotate 1.2.2; 13 found; start..end, strand, type, name):
    415..507     +  CDS            lacI (fragment): lac repressor; lacI; The lac repressor binds to the lac operator to inhibit transcription in E. coli. This inhibition can be relieved by adding lactose or isopropyl-β-D-thiogalactopyranoside (IPTG).
    520..541     +  protein_bind   CAP binding site: CAP binding activates transcription in the presence of cAMP. E. coli catabolite activator protein
    556..586     +  promoter       lac promoter: promoter for the E. coli lac operon
    594..610     +  protein_bind   lac operator: The lac repressor binds to the lac operator to inhibit transcription in E. coli. This inhibition can be relieved by adding lactose or isopropyl-β-D-thiogalactopyranoside (IPTG). lac repressor encoded by lacI
    647..683     -  misc_feature   MCS (fragment): pUC18/19 multiple cloning site
    901..947     +  terminator     T7 terminator: transcription terminator for bacteriophage T7 RNA polymerase
    948..969     -  misc_feature   MCS (fragment): pUC18/19 multiple cloning site
    966..1123    +  CDS            lacZα (fragment): LacZα fragment of β-galactosidase; lacZ fragment
   1129..1228    -  misc_feature   bom (fragment): basis of mobility region from pBR322
   1330..1365    -  CDS            rop (fragment): Rop protein, which maintains plasmids at low copy number; rop
   1460..1564    +  promoter       AmpR promoter: bla
   1565..2425    +  CDS            AmpR: β-lactamase; bla; confers resistance to ampicillin, carbenicillin, and related antibiotics
   2596..232     +  rep_origin     ori (across the origin): high-copy-number ColE1/pMB1/pBR322/pUC origin of replication
