[The description below was written by a language model from this plasmid's Addgene catalogue record and pLannotate feature annotations shown in this document.]
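Description:
pUC19-P70a-3WJdB-T is a small (about 2.95 kb) bacterial expression and synthetic-biology plasmid built on the pUC19 cloning vector. It replicates in E. coli from the high-copy ColE1/pUC-type origin and is selected with ampicillin through the bla (β-lactamase) gene driven by its own AmpR promoter. The usual pUC19 remnants are annotated around the cloning region: a short lacI fragment, the CAP binding site, the lac promoter and operator, and a lacZα fragment. The multiple cloning site appears as two separated pieces because the insert interrupts it. Short bom and rop fragments are also called, consistent with leftover pBR322-derived backbone sequence rather than functional elements.

The payload is a synthetic insert of roughly 270 bp cloned between the XbaI and XmaI sites, both of which are retained. It encodes the Three-way Junction dimeric Broccoli (3WJdB) RNA aptamer, transcribed from P70a, a promoter recognised by the E. coli sigma 70 RNA polymerase holoenzyme. The product is a non-coding RNA rather than a protein. Broccoli-family aptamers fold to bind a small-molecule fluorogen and activate its fluorescence, and here the dimeric Broccoli units are presented on a three-way junction scaffold. The automated annotation does not label the promoter or the aptamer themselves, but the unannotated gap between the two MCS fragments corresponds to their expected position. That gap is followed directly by a T7 terminator, which presumably accounts for the "T" in the name and defines the 3′ end of the transcript.

The plasmid serves as a fluorescent RNA reporter of sigma 70-driven transcription in E. coli. It was deposited with work on a split fluorescent aptamer for visualising RNA–RNA assembly in vivo.
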