Addgene plasmid #87311: pUC19-P70a-3WJdB-T
Purpose: Expresses the fluorescence-activating Three-way Junction dimeric Broccoli (3WJdB) aptamer under the control of the E. coli sigma 70 promoter.
Depositing lab: Donald Burke. Depositing organization: University of Missouri at Columbia. Publication: A Fluorescent Split Aptamer for Visualizing RNA-RNA Assembly In Vivo. Alam KK, Tawiah KD, Lichte MF, Porciani D, Burke DH. ACS Synth Biol. 2017 May 26. doi: 10.1021/acssynbio.7b00059. PubMed 28548488.
Backbone
  Vector backbone: pUC19
  Backbone size w/o insert (bp): 2686
  Total vector size (bp): 2952
  Vector type: Bacterial Expression, Synthetic Biology
Growth in bacteria
  Bacterial resistance: Ampicillin, 100 μg/mL
  Growth temperature: 37°C
  Growth strain: DH5alpha
  Copy number: High Copy
Gene/Insert
  Gene/Insert name: Three-way Junction dimeric Broccoli aptamer
  Species: Synthetic
  Insert size (bp): 271
  Promoter: P70a
  Cloning method: Restriction Enzyme; 5′ cloning site XbaI (not destroyed); 3′ cloning site XmaI (not destroyed)
  Sequencing primers: 5′ GCTATGACCATGATTACGCCAAG
Terms and licenses: Academic/Nonprofit Terms; Industry Terms: Not Available to Industry
How to cite: pUC19-P70a-3WJdB-T was a gift from Donald Burke (Addgene plasmid # 87311 ; http://n2t.net/addgene:87311 ; RRID:Addgene_87311)
